>Addgene plasmid #230053 | pAAV-puro_UCOE_TRE3VG_mCherry-Responder | addgene full sequence | sequence record 456997 | Addgene NGS Result
CCGCATATGGTGCACTCTCAGTACAATCTGCTCTGATGCCGCATAGTTAAGCCAGCCCCGACACCCGCCA
ACACCCGCTGACGCGCCCTGACGGGCTTGTCTGCTCCCGGCATCCGCTTACAGACAAGCTGTGACCGTCT
CCGGGAGCTGCATGTGTCAGAGGTTTTCACCGTCATCACCGAAACGCGCGAGACGAAAGGGCCTCGTGAT
ACGCCTATTTTTATAGGTTAATGTCATGATAATAATGGTTTCTTAGACGTCAGGTGGCACTTTTCGGGGA
AATGTGCGCGGAACCCCTATTTGTTTATTTTTCTAAATACATTCAAATATGTATCCGCTCATGAGACAAT
AACCCTGATAAATGCTTCAATAATATTGAAAAAGGAAGAGTATGAGTATTCAACATTTCCGTGTCGCCCT
TATTCCCTTTTTTGCGGCATTTTGCCTTCCTGTTTTTGCTCACCCAGAAACGCTGGTGAAAGTAAAAGAT
GCTGAAGATCAGTTGGGTGCACGAGTGGGTTACATCGAACTGGATCTCAACAGCGGTAAGATCCTTGAGA
GTTTTCGCCCCGAAGAACGTTTTCCAATGATGAGCACTTTTAAAGTTCTGCTATGTGGCGCGGTATTATC
CCGTATTGACGCCGGGCAAGAGCAACTCGGTCGCCGCATACACTATTCTCAGAATGACTTGGTTGAGTAC
TCACCAGTCACAGAAAAGCATCTTACGGATGGCATGACAGTAAGAGAATTATGCAGTGCTGCCATAACCA
TGAGTGATAACACTGCGGCCAACTTACTTCTGACAACGATCGGAGGACCGAAGGAGCTAACCGCTTTTTT
GCACAACATGGGGGATCATGTAACTCGCCTTGATCGTTGGGAACCGGAGCTGAATGAAGCCATACCAAAC
GACGAGCGTGACACCACGATGCCTGTAGCAATGGCAACAACGTTGCGCAAACTATTAACTGGCGAACTAC
TTACTCTAGCTTCCCGGCAACAATTAATAGACTGGATGGAGGCGGATAAAGTTGCAGGACCACTTCTGCG
CTCGGCCCTTCCGGCTGGCTGGTTTATTGCTGATAAATCTGGAGCCGGTGAGCGTGGGTCTCGCGGTATC
ATTGCAGCACTGGGGCCAGATGGTAAGCCCTCCCGTATCGTAGTTATCTACACGACGGGGAGTCAGGCAA
CTATGGATGAACGAAATAGACAGATCGCTGAGATAGGTGCCTCACTGATTAAGCATTGGTAACTGTCAGA
CCAAGTTTACTCATATATACTTTAGATTGATTTAAAACTTCATTTTTAATTTAAAAGGATCTAGGTGAAG
ATCCTTTTTGATAATCTCATGACCAAAATCCCTTAACGTGAGTTTTCGTTCCACTGAGCGTCAGACCCCG
TAGAAAAGATCAAAGGATCTTCTTGAGATCCTTTTTTTCTGCGCGTAATCTGCTGCTTGCAAACAAAAAA
ACCACCGCTACCAGCGGTGGTTTGTTTGCCGGATCAAGAGCTACCAACTCTTTTTCCGAAGGTAACTGGC
TTCAGCAGAGCGCAGATACCAAATACTGTTCTTCTAGTGTAGCCGTAGTTAGGCCACCACTTCAAGAACT
CTGTAGCACCGCCTACATACCTCGCTCTGCTAATCCTGTTACCAGTGGCTGCTGCCAGTGGCGATAAGTC
GTGTCTTACCGGGTTGGACTCAAGACGATAGTTACCGGATAAGGCGCAGCGGTCGGGCTGAACGGGGGGT
TCGTGCACACAGCCCAGCTTGGAGCGAACGACCTACACCGAACTGAGATACCTACAGCGTGAGCTATGAG
AAAGCGCCACGCTTCCCGAAGGGAGAAAGGCGGACAGGTATCCGGTAAGCGGCAGGGTCGGAACAGGAGA
GCGCACGAGGGAGCTTCCAGGGGGAAACGCCTGGTATCTTTATAGTCCTGTCGGGTTTCGCCACCTCTGA
CTTGAGCGTCGATTTTTGTGATGCTCGTCAGGGGGGCGGAGCCTATGGAAAAACGCCAGCAACGCGGCCT
TTTTACGGTTCCTGGCCTTTTGCTGGCCTTTTGCTCACATGTTCTTTCCTGCGTTATCCCCTGATTCTGT
GGATAACCGTATTACCGCCTTTGAGTGAGCTGATACCGCTCGCCGCAGCCGAACGACCGAGCGCAGCGAG
TCAGTGAGCGAGGAAGCGGAAGAGCGCCCAATACGCAAACCGCCTCTCCCCGCGCGTTGGCCGATTCATT
AATGCAGCTGGCACGACAGGTTTCCCGACTGGAAAGCGGGCAGTGAGCGCAACGCAATTAATGTGAGTTA
GCTCACTCATTAGGCACCCCAGGCTTTACACTTTATGCTTCCGGCTCGTATGTTGTGTGGAATTGTGAGC
GGATAACAATTTCACACAGGAAACAGCTATGACCATGATTACGCCAAGCTTAGAGCAGAGCCAGGAACCC
CTGTAGGGAAGGGGCAGGAGAGCCAGGGGCATGAGATGGTGGACGAGGAAGGGGGACAGGGAAGCCTGAG
CGCCTCTCCTGGGCTTGCCAAGGACTCAAACCCAGAAGCCCAGAGCAGGGCCTTAGGGAAGCGGGACCCT
GCTCTGGGCGGAGGAATATGTCCCAGATAGCACTGGGGACTCTTTAAGGAAAGAAGGATGGAGAAAGAGA
AAGGGAGTAGAGGCGGCCACGACCTGGTGAACACCTAGGACGCACCATTCTCACAAAGGGAGTTTTCCAC
ACGGACACCCCCCTCCTCACCACAGCCCTGCCAGGACGGGGCTGGCTACTGGCCTTATCTCACAGGTAAA
ACTGACGCACGGAGGAACAATATAAATTGGGGACTAGAAAGGTGAAGAGCCAAAGTTAGAACTCAGGACC
AACTTATTCTGATTTTGTTTTTCCAAACTGCTTCTCCTCTTGGGAAGTGTAAGGAAGCTGCAGCACCAGG
ATCAGTGAAACGCACCAGACAGCCGCGTCAGAGCAGCTCAGGTTCTGGGAGAGGGTAGCGCAGGGTGGCC
ACTGAGAACCGGGCAGGTCACGCATCCCCCCCTTCCCTCCCACCCCCTGCCAAGCTCTCCCTCCCAGGAT
CCTCTCTGGCTCCATCGTAAGCAAACCTTAGAGGTTCTGGCAAGGAGAGAGATGGCTCCAGGAAATGGGG
GTGTGTCACCAGATAAGGAATCTGCCTAACAGGAGGTGGGGGTTAGACCCAATATCAGGAGACTAGGAAG
GAGGAGGCCTAAGGATGGGGCTTTTCTGTCACCAATCCTGTCCCTAGTAAGTCGACTTAAGAGTACTGTC
AAGGCAGTGAAAAAAATGCTTTATTTGTGAAATTTGTGATGCTATTGCTTTATTTGTAACCATTATAAGC
TGCAATAAACAAGTTAACAACAACAATTGCATTCATTTTATGTTTCAGGTTCAGGGGGAGGTGTGGGAGG
TTTTTTAAAGCAAGTAAAACCTCTACAAATGTGGTATGGCTGATTATGATCCTCTAGAGATATCGTCGAC
AAGCTTATCGATGCGGCCGCGCTAGCACGCGTCAGCTGACTAGAGGATCCCCGGGTACCGAGCTCGAATT
CTTACTTGTACAGCTCGTCCATGCCGCCGGTGGAGTGGCGGCCCTCGGCGCGTTCGTACTGTTCCACGAT
GGTGTAGTCCTCGTTGTGGGAGGTGATGTCCAACTTGATGTTGACGTTGTAGGCGCCGGGCAGCTGCACG
GGCTTCTTGGCCTTGTAGGTGGTCTTGACCTCAGCGTCGTAGTGGCCGCCGTCCTTCAGCTTCAGCCTCT
GCTTGATCTCGCCCTTCAGGGCGCCGTCCTCGGGGTACATCCGCTCGGAGGAGGCCTCCCAGCCCATGGT
CTTCTTCTGCATTACGGGGCCGTCGGAGGGGAAGTTGGTGCCGCGCAGCTTCACCTTGTAGATGAACTCG
CCGTCCTGCAGGGAGGAGTCCTGGGTCACGGTCACCACGCCGCCGTCCTCGAAGTTCATCACGCGCTCCC
ACTTGAAGCCCTCGGGGAAGGACAGCTTCAAGTAGTCGGGGATGTCGGCGGGGTGCTTCACGTAGGCCTT
GGAGCCGTACATGAACTGAGGGGACAGGATGTCCCAGGCGAAGGGCAGGGGGCCACCCTTGGTCACCTTC
AGCTTGGCGGTCTGGGTGCCCTCGTAGGGGCGGCCCTCGCCCTCGCCCTCGATCTCGAACTCGTGGCCGT
TCACGGAGCCCTCCATGTGCACCTTGAAGCGCATGAACTCCTTGATGATGGCCATGTTATCCTCCTCGCC
CTTGCTCACCATGGTGGCACTAGTAAGTATAAGACAAAAGTGTTGTGGAATTGCTCCAGGCGATCTGACG
GTTCACTAAACGAGCTCTGCTTTTATAGGCGCCCACCGTACACGCCTACCTCGACATACGTTCTCTATCA
CTGATAGGGAGTAAACTGGATATACGTTCTCTATCACTGATAGGGAGTAAACTGTAGATACGTTCTCTAT
CACTGATAGGGAGTAAACTGGTCATACGTTCTCTATCACTGATAGGGAGTAAACTCCTTATACGTTCTCT
ATCACTGATAGGGAGTAAAGTCTGCATACGTTCTCTATCACTGATAGGGAGTAAACTCTTCATACGTTCT
CTATCACTGATAGGGAGTAAACTCGAGTCCTCCGCGCCTACAGCTCAAGCCACATCCGAAGGGGGAGGGA
GCCGGGAGCTGCGCGCGGGGCCGCCGGGGGGAGGGGTGGCACCGCCCACGCCGGGCGGCCACGAAGGGCG
GGGCAGCGGGCGCGCGCCCGGCGGGGGGAGGGGCCGCGCGCCGCGCCCGCTGGGAATTGGGGCCCTAGGG
GGAGGGCGGAGGCGCCGACGACCGCGGCACTTACCGTTCGCGGCGTGGCGCCCGGTGGTCCCCAAGGGGA
GGGAAGGGGGAGGCGGGGCGAGGACAGTGACCGGAGTCTCCTCAGCGGTGGCTTTTCTGCTTGGCAGCCT
CAGCGGCTGGCGCCAAAACCGGACTCCGCCCACTTCCTCGCCCCTGCGGTGCGAGGGTGTGGAATCCTCC
AGACGCTGGGGGAGGGGGAGTTGGGAGCTTAAAAACTAGTACCCCTTTGGGACCACTTTCAGCAGCGAAC
TCTCCTGTACACCAGGGGTCAGTTCCACAGACGCGGGCCAGGGGTGGGTCATTGCGGCGTGAACAATAAT
TTGACTAGAAGTTGATTCGGGTGTTTCCGGAAGGGGCCGAGTCAATCCGCCGAGTTGGGGCACGGAAAAC
AAAAAGGGAAGGCTACTAAGATTTTTCTGGCGGGGGTTATCATTGGCGTAACTGCAGGGACCACCTCCCG
TACTCGAGTGACCATAGAGCCCACCGCATCCCCAGCATGCCTGCTATTGTCTTCCCAATCCTCCCCCTTG
CTGTCCTGCCCCACCCCACCCCCCAGAATAGAATGACACCTACTCAGACAATGCGATGCAATTTCCTCAT
TTTATTAGGAAAGGACAGTGGGAGTGGCACCTTCCAGGGTCAAGGAAGGCACGGGGGAGGGGCAAACAAC
AGATGGCTGGCAACTAGAAGGCACAGTCGAGGCTGATCAGCGGGTTTAAACGGGCCCTCTAGATCAGGCA
CCGGGCTTGCGGGTCATGCACCAGGTGCGCGGTCCTTCGGGCACCTCGACGTCGGCGGTGACGGTGAAGC
CGAGCCGCTCGTAGAAGGGGAGGTTGCGGGGCGCGGAGGTCTCCAGGAAGGCGGGCACCCCGGCGCGCTC
GGCCGCCTCCACTCCGGGGAGCACGACGGCGCTGCCCAGACCCTTGCCCTGGTGGTCGGGCGAGACGCCG
ACGGTGGCCAGGAACCACGCGGGCTCCTTGGGCCGGTGCGGCGCCAGGAGGCCTTCCATCTGTTGCTGCG
CGGCCAGCCGGGAACCGCTCAACTCGGCCATGCGCGGGCCGATCTCGGCGAACACCGCCCCCGCTTCGAC
GCTCTCCGGCGTGGTCCAGACCGCCACCGCGGCGCCGTCGTCCGCGACCCACACCTTGCCGATGTCGAGC
CCGACGCGCGTGAGGAAGAGTTCTTGCAGCTCGGTGACCCGCTCGATGTGGCGGTCCGGATCGACGGTGT
GGCGCGTGGCGGGGTAGTCGGCGAACGCGGCGGCGAGGGTGCGTACGGCCCTGGGGACGTCGTCGCGGGT
GGCGAGGCGCACCGTGGGCTTGTACTCGGTCATCTCGAGCCTAGGGCCGGGATTCTCCTCCACGTCACCG
CATGTTAGAAGACTTCCTCTGCCCTCTCCGCTGCCAGATCTCTCGAGGCCCTGTGGGAGGAAGAGAAGAG
GTCAGAAGCTTGCCCCACTGTGGGGTGGAGGGGACAGATAAAAGTACCCAGAACCAGAGCCACATTAACC
GGCCCTGGGAATATAAGGTGGTCCCAGCTCGGGGACACAGGATCCCTGGAGGCAGCAAACATGCTGTCCT
GAAGTGGACATAGGGGCCCGGGTTGGAGGAAGAAGACTAGCTGAGCTCTCGGACCCCTGGAAGATGCCAT
GACAGGGGGCTGGAAGAGCTAGCACAGACTAGAGAGGTAAGGGGGGTAGGGGAGCTGCCCAAATGAAAGG
AGTGAGAGGTGACCCGAATCCACAGGAGAACGGGGTGTCCAGGCAAAGAAAGCAAGAGGATGGAGAGGTG
GCTAAAGCCAGGGAGACGGGGTACTTTGGGGTTGTCCAGAAAAACGGTGATGATGCAGGCCTACAAGAAG
GGGAGGCGGGACGCAAGGGAGACATCCGTCGGAGAAGGCCATCCTAAGAAACGAGAGATGGCACAGGCCC
CAGAAGGAGAAGGAAAAGGGAACCCAGCGAGTGAAGACGGCATGGGGTTGGGTGAGGGAGGAGAGATGCC
CGGAGAGGACCCAGACACGGGGAGGATCCGCTCAGAGGACATCACGTGGTGCAGCGCCGAGAAGGAAGTG
CTCCGGAAAGAGCATCCTTGGGCAGCAACACAGCAGAGAGCAAGGGGAAGAGGGAGTGGAGGAAGACGGA
ACCTGAAGGAGGCGGCAGGGAAGGATCTGGGCCAGCCGTAGAGGTGACCCAGGCCACAAGCTACAGACAG
AAAGCGGCACAGGCCCAGGGGAGAGAATGCTGGTCAGAGAAAGCACAATTCACTGGCCGTCGTTTTACAA
CGTCGTGACTGGGAAAACCCTGGCGTTACCCAACTTAATCGCCTTGCAGCACATCCCCCTTTCGCCAGCT
GGCGTAATAGCGAAGAGGCCCGCACCGATCGCCCTTCCCAACAGTTGCGCAGCCTGAATGGCGAATGGCG
CCTGATGCGGTATTTTCTCCTTACGCATCTGTGCGGTATTTCACA
Features (pLannotate 1.2.2; 20 found; start..end, strand, type, name):
    157..192     -  CDS            rop (fragment): Rop protein, which maintains plasmids at low copy number; rop
    287..391     +  promoter       AmpR promoter: bla
    392..1252    +  CDS            AmpR: β-lactamase; bla; confers resistance to ampicillin, carbenicillin, and related antibiotics
   1423..2011    +  rep_origin     ori: high-copy-number ColE1/pMB1/pBR322/pUC origin of replication
   2194..2286    +  CDS            lacI (fragment): lac repressor; lacI; The lac repressor binds to the lac operator to inhibit transcription in E. coli. This inhibition can be relieved by adding lactose or isopropyl-β-D-thiogalactopyranoside (IPTG).
   2299..2320    +  protein_bind   CAP binding site: CAP binding activates transcription in the presence of cAMP. E. coli catabolite activator protein
   2335..2365    +  promoter       lac promoter: promoter for the E. coli lac operon
   2373..2389    +  protein_bind   lac operator: The lac repressor binds to the lac operator to inhibit transcription in E. coli. This inhibition can be relieved by adding lactose or isopropyl-β-D-thiogalactopyranoside (IPTG). lac repressor encoded by lacI
   2432..3268    -  misc_feature   HA-R: right homology arm from the adeno-associated virus integration site (AAVS1) within intron 1 of the human PPP1R12C gene
   3294..3375    -  polyA_signal   SV40 poly(A) signal: SV40 polyadenylation signal
   3398..3481    -  CDS            large T antigen (fragment): large T antigen from SV40 (simian virus 40)
   3540..3571    -  misc_feature   MCS (fragment): pUC18/19 multiple cloning site
   3575..4282    -  CDS            mCherry: mCherry is a basic (constitutively fluorescent) red fluorescent protein published in 2004, derived from Discosoma sp.. It is reported to be a very rapidly-maturing monomer with low acid sensitivity.
   4295..4644    -  promoter       TRE3GV promoter: 3rd-generation Tet-responsive promoter that can be activated by binding of Tet-On® 3G, optimized for retroviral and lentiviral vectors
   5332..5556    -  polyA_signal   bGH poly(A) signal: bovine growth hormone polyadenylation signal
   5594..6193    -  CDS            PuroR: puromycin N-acetyltransferase; pac from Streptomyces alboniger; confers resistance to puromycin
   6280..6305    -  misc_feature   SA: splice acceptor site
   6432..6933    -  misc_feature   HA-L: left homology arm from the adeno-associated virus integration site (AAVS1) within intron 1 of the human PPP1R12C gene
   7118..7275    +  CDS            lacZα (fragment): LacZα fragment of β-galactosidase; lacZ fragment
   7281..55      -  misc_feature   bom (fragment) (across the origin): basis of mobility region from pBR322
