[The description below was written by a language model from this plasmid's Addgene catalogue record and pLannotate feature annotations shown in this document.]
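Description:
pAAV-puro_UCOE_TRE3VG_mCherry-Responder is a 7.3 kb mammalian gene-targeting donor plasmid. Despite the "pAAV" in its name, the feature table shows no AAV inverted terminal repeats. The prefix instead refers to the AAVS1 safe-harbour locus in intron 1 of human PPP1R12C, from which the plasmid carries left and right homology arms. It is propagated in E. coli at high copy from a ColE1/pUC-type origin with ampicillin selection (AmpR). The remaining bacterial annotations (lac promoter/operator and fragments of lacI, lacZα, rop and bom) are leftovers of the cloning backbone.

Between the homology arms sit two units in the same orientation. The first is a promoterless selection cassette: a splice acceptor followed by the puromycin N-acetyltransferase gene and a bGH polyadenylation signal. With no promoter of its own annotated, this gene-trap layout would make puromycin resistance depend on splicing into the endogenous PPP1R12C transcript, which favours correctly targeted clones. The second is the responder cassette: a third-generation Tet-responsive promoter (TRE3VG, annotated as TRE3GV) driving mCherry, terminated by an SV40 poly(A) signal.

The recorded insert is a 671 bp synthetic UCOE (ubiquitous chromatin opening element) added by Gibson cloning. It was not annotated by the feature software. An unannotated gap of about the right size between the bGH poly(A) and the TRE promoter suggests it lies immediately upstream of that promoter.

No Tet transactivator is annotated, so it must be supplied separately, consistent with the construct's "responder" role in the OPTi-OX platform. The stated purpose is more stable doxycycline-inducible mCherry expression across differentiation of human iPSCs. The associated work addresses silencing of such promoters in hiPSC-derived cardiomyocytes.
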