Addgene plasmid #230053: pAAV-puro_UCOE_TRE3VG_mCherry-Responder
Purpose: It presents the UCOE sequence and the TRE3VG inducible promoter allowing a more stable dox-dependent inducible activation of mCherry though the OPTi-OX platform across differentiation of hiPSCs
Depositing lab: Alessandro Bertero. Depositing organization: University of Turin. Publication: Overcoming the Silencing of Doxycycline-Inducible Promoters in hiPSC-derived Cardiomyocytes. Guichardaz M, Bottini S, Balmas E, Bertero A. Open Res Eur. 2024 Dec 18;4:266. doi: 10.12688/openreseurope.19024.1. eCollection 2024. PubMed 39926351.
Backbone
  Vector backbone: pAAV-puro_TRE3VG_mCherry-Responder
  Backbone size w/o insert (bp): 6654
  Vector type: Mammalian Expression
  Selectable markers: Puromycin
Growth in bacteria
  Bacterial resistance: Ampicillin, 100 μg/mL
  Growth temperature: 37°C
  Growth strain: NEB Stable
  Copy number: High Copy
Gene/Insert
  Gene/Insert name: UCOE
  Species: Synthetic
  Insert size (bp): 671
  Promoter: TRE3VG
  Cloning method: Gibson Cloning
  Sequencing primers: 5′ GAAGACAATAGCAGGCATG; 3′ CATGTTATCCTCCTCGCC
Terms and licenses: Academic/Nonprofit Terms; Industry Terms: Not Available to Industry
How to cite: pAAV-puro_UCOE_TRE3VG_mCherry-Responder was a gift from Alessandro Bertero (Addgene plasmid # 230053 ; http://n2t.net/addgene:230053 ; RRID:Addgene_230053)
